Addgene plasmid #244572: CL20_mEGFP_FOidr_020
Purpose: Express mEGFP-tagged intrinsically disordered protein (IDR), FOidr_020, derived from human fusion protein BRD9_CEP72
Depositing lab: Richard Kriwacki. Depositing organization: St. Jude Children's Research Hospital. Publication: Proteome-wide computational analyses reveal links between protein condensate formation and RNA biology. Maiti S, Tripathi S, Baggett DW, Phillips AH, Park CG, Wang J, Wahiduzzaman, Freyaldenhoven WT, Kinger S, Pioso BJ, Bollinger JC, Somjee R, Lang B, Babu MM, Kriwacki RW. Sci Adv. 2025 Dec 5;11(49):eady1420. doi: 10.1126/sciadv.ady1420. Epub 2025 Dec 3. PubMed 41337585.
Backbone
  Vector backbone: CL20
  Vector type: Mammalian Expression
Growth in bacteria
  Bacterial resistance: Ampicillin, 100 μg/mL
  Growth temperature: 37°C
  Growth strain: NEB Stable
  Copy number: High Copy
Gene/Insert
  Gene/Insert name: FOidr_020
  Species: H. sapiens (human)
  Mutation: Unmutated
  Tag / fusion protein: monomeric EGFP (N terminal on insert)
  Cloning method: Restriction Enzyme; 5′ cloning site Unknown (unknown if destroyed)
Terms and licenses: Academic/Nonprofit Terms; Industry Terms: Not Available to Industry
Depositor comments: BRD9_CEP72_1_201
How to cite: CL20_mEGFP_FOidr_020 was a gift from Richard Kriwacki (Addgene plasmid # 244572 ; http://n2t.net/addgene:244572 ; RRID:Addgene_244572)
