[The description below was written by a language model from this plasmid's Addgene catalogue record and pLannotate feature annotations shown in this document.]
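Description:
CL20_mEGFP_FOidr_020 is a mammalian expression plasmid built on the CL20 backbone. The catalogue lists it simply as mammalian expression, but the feature table shows the architecture of a self-inactivating HIV-1 lentiviral transfer vector. A CMV enhancer is fused to a truncated 5' LTR, followed by the Ψ packaging signal with a partial gag region, the cPPT/CTS, and the Rev response element. A ΔU3 3' LTR fragment, followed by a rabbit β-globin polyadenylation signal, closes the viral unit. These elements would allow the transcript to be packaged and integrated when helper functions are supplied in trans, although the record does not say whether the plasmid is used for transduction or only for transfection. In bacteria it is maintained through a high-copy ColE1/pUC-type origin and selected with ampicillin via β-lactamase. The backbone also carries an SV40 origin and SV40 poly(A) signal, plus remnants of lac regulatory sequence.

The payload is driven by an internal CMV enhancer/promoter. It encodes monomeric EGFP fused to the N-terminus of FOidr_020, an unmutated intrinsically disordered region from the human fusion protein BRD9_CEP72. The depositor comment suggests that the region covers residues 1–201 of that fusion. The annotation detects only a BRD9-derived fragment downstream of mEGFP, spanning the sequence origin, and marks no CEP72 portion. The short tight-TRE and MCS hits near the promoter appear to be fragmentary matches rather than functional elements. According to the stated purpose, the construct is used to express a fluorescently tagged IDR in mammalian cells. The associated publication concerns protein condensate formation, so the mEGFP tag presumably serves to visualise the localisation and possible condensate behaviour of this fusion-oncoprotein-derived segment.
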