Features (pLannotate 1.2.2; 29 found; start..end, strand, type, name):
    425..493     +  CDS            nef (fragment): NEF_HV1Z2 - Experimental evidence at protein level: Swiss-Prot protein existence level 1. Extracellular Nef protein targets CD4(+) T-lymphocytes for apoptosis by interacting with CXCR4 surface receptors. From Human immunodeficiency virus type 1 group M subtype D (isolate Z2/CDC-Z34) (HIV-1).
    495..630     +  LTR            3' LTR (ΔU3) (fragment): self-inactivating 3' long terminal repeat (LTR) from HIV-1
    716..771     +  polyA_signal   β-globin poly(A) signal: rabbit β-globin polyadenylation signal (Gil and Proudfoot, 1987)
   1156..1172    -  protein_bind   lac operator: The lac repressor binds to the lac operator to inhibit transcription in E. coli. This inhibition can be relieved by adding lactose or isopropyl-β-D-thiogalactopyranoside (IPTG). lac repressor encoded by lacI
   1180..1210    -  promoter       lac promoter: promoter for the E. coli lac operon
   1225..1246    -  protein_bind   CAP binding site: CAP binding activates transcription in the presence of cAMP. E. coli catabolite activator protein
   1259..1298    -  CDS            lacI (fragment): lac repressor; lacI; The lac repressor binds to the lac operator to inhibit transcription in E. coli. This inhibition can be relieved by adding lactose or isopropyl-β-D-thiogalactopyranoside (IPTG).
   1305..1327    +  promoter       SV40 promoter (fragment): SV40 enhancer and early promoter
   1351..1486    +  rep_origin     SV40 ori: SV40 origin of replication
   1506..1640    +  polyA_signal   SV40 poly(A) signal: SV40 polyadenylation signal
   1642..1696    -  CDS            lacI (fragment): lac repressor; lacI; The lac repressor binds to the lac operator to inhibit transcription in E. coli. This inhibition can be relieved by adding lactose or isopropyl-β-D-thiogalactopyranoside (IPTG).
   1879..2467    -  rep_origin     ori: high-copy-number ColE1/pMB1/pBR322/pUC origin of replication
   2638..3498    -  CDS            AmpR: β-lactamase; bla; confers resistance to ampicillin, carbenicillin, and related antibiotics
   3499..3603    -  promoter       AmpR promoter: bla
   3634..4013    +  enhancer       CMV enhancer: human cytomegalovirus immediate early enhancer
   4015..4272    +  LTR            5' LTR (truncated): truncated 5' long terminal repeat (LTR) from HIV-1
   4319..4444    +  misc_feature   HIV-1 Ψ: packaging signal of human immunodeficiency virus type 1
   4428..4787    +  CDS            HIV-1 gag (fragment): gag protein from human immunodeficiency virus 1; gag
   4936..5053    +  misc_feature   cPPT/CTS: central polypurine tract and central termination sequence of HIV-1
   5196..5279    +  CDS            vif (fragment): VIF_HV1BR - Experimental evidence at protein level: Swiss-Prot protein existence level 1. Counteracts the innate antiviral activity of host APOBEC3F and APOBEC3G. Forms a complex with host APOBEC3F and APOBEC3G thus preventing the entry of these lethally hypermutating enzymes into progeny virions. Recruits an active E3 ubiquitin ligase complex composed of elongin BC, CUL5, and RBX2 to induce polyubiquitination of APOBEC3G and APOBEC3F. In turn, they are directed to the 26S proteasome for degradation. Vif interaction with APOBEC3G also blocks its cytidine deaminase activity in a proteasome-inde
   5413..5646    +  misc_feature   RRE: The Rev response element (RRE) of HIV-1 allows for Rev-dependent mRNA export from the nucleus to the cytoplasm.
   6023..6048    +  CDS            Rev (fragment): human immunodeficiency virus 1 (HIV-1) Rev protein; rev; enhances nuclear export of unspliced and incompletely spliced viral mRNAs
   6048..6064    +  misc_feature   MCS (fragment): multiple cloning site
   6132..6435    +  enhancer       CMV enhancer: human cytomegalovirus immediate early enhancer
   6436..6639    +  promoter       CMV promoter: human cytomegalovirus (CMV) immediate early promoter
   6655..6671    +  promoter       tight TRE promoter (fragment): Tet-responsive promoter PTight, consisting of seven tet operator sequences followed by the minimal CMV promoter
   6670..6707    +  misc_feature   MCS (fragment): multiple cloning site
   6721..7437    +  CDS            mEGFP: mEGFP is a basic (constitutively fluorescent) green fluorescent protein published in 2002, derived from Aequorea victoria. It has moderate acid sensitivity.
   7507..264     +  CDS            BRD9 (fragment) (across the origin): BRD9_HUMAN - Experimental evidence at protein level: Swiss-Prot protein existence level 1. Plays a role in chromatin remodeling and regulation of transcription (PubMed:22464331, PubMed:26365797). Acts as a chromatin reader that recognizes and binds acylated histones: binds histones that are acetylated and/or butyrylated (PubMed:26365797). Component of SWI/SNF chromatin remodeling subcomplex GBAF that carries out key enzymatic activities, changing chromatin structure by altering DNA- histone contacts within a nucleosome in an ATP-dependent manner (PubMed:29374058). Orchestrates also the RAD51-R
>Addgene plasmid #244572 | CL20_mEGFP_FOidr_020 | addgene full sequence | sequence record 487935 | Addgene NGS Result
AAAAAAAAGAAGAAAAGCGAAAAGGAGAAACACCTTGACGATGAAGAGCGTCGCAAGCGTAAGGAGGAGA
AGAAGCGCAAACGTGAGCGCGAACATTGCGATACAGAAGGCGAGGCGGACGATTTCGATCCTGGGAAGAA
GGTCGAAGTAGAGCCACCCCCAGATCGTCCTGTACGTGCTTGTCGCACACAACCCGGTTTACAAACTAGC
GTCAAGCGCCTTTGCGGTGAAATCGTAGAACTTAAGCAACATTTAGAGCATTACGATAAAATCCAGGAAC
TGACCCAAATGTTGCAGGAGTCACACTCCTCACTGGTATCAACAAACGAGCATTTGCTGCAAGAACTTTC
CCAAGTGCGTGCTCAACACCGTGCCGAAGTAGAGCAAATGCACTGGTCGTGAACCGGTTCTAGATAAGAT
TACGGTACCTTTAAGACCAATGACTTACAAGGCAGCTGTAGATCTTAGCCACTTTTTAAAAGAAAAGGGG
GGACTGGAAGGGCTAATTCACTCCCAAAGAAGACAAGATCTGCTTTTTGCCTGTACTGGGTCTCTCTGGT
TAGACCAGATCTGAGCCTGGGAGCTCTCTGGCTAACTAGGGAACCCACTGCTTAAGCCTCAATAAAGCTT
CAGCTGCTCGAGCTAGCAGATCTTTTTCCCTCTGCCAAAAATTATGGGGACATCATGAAGCCCCTTGAGC
ATCTGACTTCTGGCTAATAAAGGAAATTTATTTTCATTGCAATAGTGTGTTGGAATTTTTTGTGTCTCTC
ACTCGGAAGGACATATGGGAGGGCAAATCATTTAAAACATCAGAATGAGTATTTGGTTTAGAGTTTGGCA
ACATATGCCCATATGCTGGCTGCCATGAACAAAGGTTGGCTATAAAGAGGTCATCAGTATATGAAACAGC
CCCCTGCTGTCCATTCCTTATTCCATAGAAAAGCCTTGACTTGAGGTTAGATTTTTTTTATATTTTGTTT
TGTGTTATTTTTTTCTTTAACATCCCTAAAATTTTCCTTACATGTTTTACTAGCCAGATTTTTCCTCCTC
TCCTGACTACTCCCAGTCATAGCTGTCCCTCTTCTCTTATGGAGATCCCTCGACCTGCAGCCCAAGCTTG
GCGTAATCATGGTCATAGCTGTTTCCTGTGTGAAATTGTTATCCGCTCACAATTCCACACAACATACGAG
CCGGAAGCATAAAGTGTAAAGCCTGGGGTGCCTAATGAGTGAGCTAACTCACATTAATTGCGTTGCGCTC
ACTGCCCGCTTTCCAGTCGGGAAACCTGTCGTGCCAGCGGATCCGCATCTCAATTAGTCAGCAACCATAG
TCCCGCCCCTAACTCCGCCCATCCCGCCCCTAACTCCGCCCAGTTCCGCCCATTCTCCGCCCCATGGCTG
ACTAATTTTTTTTATTTATGCAGAGGCCGAGGCCGCCTCGGCCTCTGAGCTATTCCAGAAGTAGTGAGGA
GGCTTTTTTGGAGGCCTAGGCTTTTGCAAAAAGCTAACTTGTTTATTGCAGCTTATAATGGTTACAAATA
AAGCAATAGCATCACAAATTTCACAAATAAAGCATTTTTTTCACTGCATTCTAGTTGTGGTTTGTCCAAA
CTCATCAATGTATCTTATCATGTCTGGATCCGCTGCATTAATGAATCGGCCAACGCGCGGGGAGAGGCGG
TTTGCGTATTGGGCGCTCTTCCGCTTCCTCGCTCACTGACTCGCTGCGCTCGGTCGTTCGGCTGCGGCGA
GCGGTATCAGCTCACTCAAAGGCGGTAATACGGTTATCCACAGAAGCAGGGGATAACGCAGGAAAGAACA
TGTGAGCAAAAGGCCAGCAAAAGGCCAGGAACCGTAAAAAGGCCGCGTTGCTGGCGTTTTTCCATAGGCT
CCGCCCCCCTGACGAGCATCACAAAAATCGACGCTCAAGTCAGAGGTGGCGAAACCCGACAGGACTATAA
AGATACCAGGCGTTTCCCCCTGGAAGCTCCCTCGTGCGCTCTCCTGTTCCGACCCTGCCGCTTACCGGAT
ACCTGTCCGCCTTTCTCCCTTCGGGAAGCGTGGCGCTTTCTCATAGCTCACGCTGTAGGTATCTCAGTTC
GGTGTAGGTCGTTCGCTCCAAGCTGGGCTGTGTGCACGAACCCCCCGTTCAGCCCGACCGCTGCGCCTTA
TCCGGTAACTATCGTCTTGAGTCCAACCCGGTAAGACACGACTTATCGCCACTGGCAGCAGCCACTGGTA
ACAGGATTAGCAGAGCGAGGTATGTAGGCGGTGCTACAGAGTTCTTGAAGTGGTGGCCTAACTACGGCTA
CACTAGAAGAACAGTATTTGGTATCTGCGCTCTGCTGAAGCCAGTTACCTTCGGAAAAAGAGTTGGTAGC
TCTTGATCCGGCAAACAAACCACCGCTGGTAGCGGTGGTTTTTTTGTTTGCAAGCAGCAGATTACGCGCA
GAAAAAAAGGATCTCAAGAAGATCCTTTGATCTTTTCTACGGGGTCTGACGCTCAGTGGAACGAAAACTC
ACGTTAAGGGATTTTGGTCATGAGATTATCAAAAAGGATCTTCACCTAGATCCTTTTAAATTAAAAATGA
AGTTTTAAATCAATCTAAAGTATATATGAGTAAACTTGGTCTGACAGTTACCAATGCTTAATCAGTGAGG
CACCTATCTCAGCGATCTGTCTATTTCGTTCATCCATAGTTGCCTGACTCCCCGTCGTGTAGATAACTAC
GATACGGGAGGGCTTACCATCTGGCCCCAGTGCTGCAATGATACCGCGAGACCCACGCTCACCGGCTCCA
GATTTATCAGCAATAAACCAGCCAGCCGGAAGGGCCGAGCGCAGAAGTGGTCCTGCAACTTTATCCGCCT
CCATCCAGTCTATTAATTGTTGCCGGGAAGCTAGAGTAAGTAGTTCGCCAGTTAATAGTTTGCGCAACGT
TGTTGCCATTGCTACAGGCATCGTGGTGTCACGCTCGTCGTTTGGTATGGCTTCATTCAGCTCCGGTTCC
CAACGATCAAGGCGAGTTACATGATCCCCCATGTTGTGCAAAAAAGCGGTTAGCTCCTTCGGTCCTCCGA
TCGTTGTCAGAAGTAAGTTGGCCGCAGTGTTATCACTCATGGTTATGGCAGCACTGCATAATTCTCTTAC
TGTCATGCCATCCGTAAGATGCTTTTCTGTGACTGGTGAGTACTCAACCAAGTCATTCTGAGAATAGTGT
ATGCGGCGACCGAGTTGCTCTTGCCCGGCGTCAATACGGGATAATACCGCGCCACATAGCAGAACTTTAA
AAGTGCTCATCATTGGAAAACGTTCTTCGGGGCGAAAACTCTCAAGGATCTTACCGCTGTTGAGATCCAG
TTCGATGTAACCCACTCGTGCACCCAACTGATCTTCAGCATCTTTTACTTTCACCAGCGTTTCTGGGTGA
GCAAAAACAGGAAGGCAAAATGCCGCAAAAAAGGGAATAAGGGCGACACGGAAATGTTGAATACTCATAC
TCTTCCTTTTTCAATATTATTGAAGCATTTATCAGGGTTATTGTCTCATGAGCGGATACATATTTGAATG
TATTTAGAAAAATAAACAAATAGGGGTTCCGCGCACATTTCCCCGAAAAGTGCCACCTGGGTCGACATTG
ATTATTGACTAGTTATTAATAGTAATCAATTACGGGGTCATTAGTTCATAGCCCATATATGGAGTTCCGC
GTTACATAACTTACGGTAAATGGCCCGCCTGGCTGACCGCCCAACGACCCCCGCCCATTGACGTCAATAA
TGACGTATGTTCCCATAGTAACGCCAATAGGGACTTTCCATTGACGTCAATGGGTGGAGTATTTACGGTA
AACTGCCCACTTGGCAGTACATCAAGTGTATCATATGCCAAGTACGCCCCCTATTGACGTCAATGACGGT
AAATGGCCCGCCTGGCATTATGCCCAGTACATGACCTTATGGGACTTTCCTACTTGGCAGTACATCTACG
TATTAGTCATCGCTATTACCATGGGAGGCGTGGCCTGGGCGGGACTGGGGAGTGGCGAGCCCTCAGATCC
TGCATATAAGCAGCTGCTTTTTGCCTGTACTGGGTCTCTCTGGTTAGACCAGATCTGAGCCTGGGAGCTC
TCTGGCTAACTAGGGAACCCACTGCTTAAGCCTCAATAAAGCTTGCCTTGAGTGCTTCAAGTAGTGTGTG
CCCGTCTGTTGTGTGACTCTGGTAACTAGAGATCCCTCAGACCCTTTTAGTCAGTGTGGAAAATCTCTAG
CAGTGGCGCCCGAACAGGGACTTGAAAGCGAAAGGGAAACCAGAGGAGCTCTCTCGACGCAGGACTCGGC
TTGCTGAAGCGCGCACGGCAAGAGGCGAGGGGCGGCGACTGGTGAGTACGCCAAAAATTTTGACTAGCGG
AGGCTAGAAGGAGAGAGATGGGTGCGAGAGCGTCAGTATTAAGCGGGGGAGAATTAGATCGCGATGGGAA
AAAATTCGGTTAAGGCCAGGGGGAAAGAAAAAATATAAATTAAAACATATAGTATGGGCAAGCAGGGAGC
TAGAACGATTCGCAGTTAATACTGGCCTGTTAGAAACATCAGAAGGCTGTAGACAAATACTGGGACAGCT
ACAACCATCCCTTCAGACAGGATCAGAAGAACTTAGATCATTATATAATACAGTAGCAACCCTCTATTGT
GTGCATCAAAGGATAGAGATAAAAGACACCAAGGAAGCTTTAGACAAGATAGAGGAAGAGCAAAACAAAA
GTAAGAAAAAAGCACAGCAAGCAGCAGGATCTTCAGACCTGGAAATTCCCTACAATCCCCAAAGTCAAGG
AGTAGTAGAATCTATGAATAAAGAATTAAAGAAAATTATAGGACAGGTAAGAGATCAGGCTGAACATCTT
AAGACAGCAGTACAAATGGCAGTATTCATCCACAATTTTAAAAGAAAAGGGGGGATTGGGGGGTACAGTG
CAGGGGAAAGAATAGTAGACATAATAGCAACAGACATACAAACTAAAGAATTACAAAAACAAATTACAAA
AATTCAAAATTTTCGGGTTTATTACAGGGACAGCAGAAATCCACTTTGGAAAGGACCAGCAAAGCTCCTC
TGGAAAGGTGAAGGGGCAGTAGTAATACAAGATAATAGTGACATAAAAGTAGTGCCAAGAAGAAAAGCAA
AGATCATTAGGGATTATGGAAAACAGATGGCAGGTGATGATTGTGTGGCAAGTAGACAGGATGAGGATTA
GAACATGGAAAAGTTTAGTAAAACACCATAAGGAGGAGATATGAGGGACAATTGGAGAAGTGAATTATAT
AAATATAAAGTAGTAAAAATTGAACCATTAGGAGTAGCACCCACCAAGGCAAAGAGAAGAGTGGTGCAGA
GAGAAAAAAGAGCAGTGGGAATAGGAGCTTTGTTCCTTGGGTTCTTGGGAGCAGCAGGAAGCACTATGGG
CGCAGCGTCAATGACGCTGACGGTACAGGCCAGACAATTATTGTCTGGTATAGTGCAGCAGCAGAACAAT
TTGCTGAGGGCTATTGAGGCGCAACAGCATCTGTTGCAACTCACAGTCTGGGGCATCAAGCAGCTCCAGG
CAAGAATCCTGGCTGTGGAAAGATACCTAAAGGATCAACAGCTCCTGGGGATTTGGGGTTGCTCTGGAAA
ACTCATTTGCACCACTGCTGTGCCTTGGAATGCTAGTTGGAGTAATAAATCTCTGGAACAGATTTGGAAT
CACACGACCTGGATGGAGTGGGACAGAGAAATTAACAATTACACAAGCTTAATACACTCCTTAATTGAAG
AATCGCAAAACCAGCAAGAAAAGAATGAACAAGAATTATTGGAATTAGATAAATGGGCAAGTTTGTGGAA
TTGGTTTAACATAACAAATTGGCTGTGGTATATAAAATTATTCATAATGATAGTAGGAGGCTTGGTAGGT
TTAAGAATAGTTTTTGCTGTACTTTCTATAGTGAATAGAGTTAGGCAGGGATATTCACCATTATCGTTTC
AGACCCACCTCCCAACCCCGAGGGGACCGAGCTCAAGCTTCGAACGCGTGCTAGTTATTAATAGTAATCA
ATTACGGGGTCATTAGTTCATAGCCCATATATGGAGTTCCGCGTTACATAACTTACGGTAAATGGCCCGC
CTGGCTGACCGCCCAACGACCCCCGCCCATTGACGTCAATAATGACGTATGTTCCCATAGTAACGCCAAT
AGGGACTTTCCATTGACGTCAATGGGTGGAGTATTTACGGTAAACTGCCCACTTGGCAGTACATCAAGTG
TATCATATGCCAAGTACGCCCCCTATTGACGTCAATGACGGTAAATGGCCCGCCTGGCATTATGCCCAGT
ACATGACCTTATGGGACTTTCCTACTTGGCAGTACATCTACGTATTAGTCATCGCTATTACCATGGTGAT
GCGGTTTTGGCAGTACATCAATGGGCGTGGATAGCGGTTTGACTCACGGGGATTTCCAAGTCTCCACCCC
ATTGACGTCAATGGGAGTTTGTTTTGGCACCAAAATCAACGGGACTTTCCAAAATGTCGTAACAACTCCG
CCCCATTGACGCAAATGGGCGGTAGGCGTGTACGGTGGGAGGTCTATATAAGCAGAGCTCGTTTAGTGAA
CCGGGCTCGTTTAGTGAACCGAATTCTGCAGTCGACGGTACCGCGGGCCCGGGATCCACCGGTCGCCACC
ATGGTGAGCAAGGGCGAGGAGCTGTTCACCGGGGTGGTGCCCATCCTGGTCGAGCTGGACGGCGACGTAA
ACGGCCACAAGTTCAGCGTGTCCGGCGAGGGCGAGGGCGATGCCACCTACGGCAAGCTGACCCTGAAGTT
CATCTGCACCACCGGCAAGCTGCCCGTGCCCTGGCCCACCCTCGTGACCACCCTGACCTACGGCGTGCAG
TGCTTCAGCCGCTACCCCGACCACATGAAGCAGCACGACTTCTTCAAGTCCGCCATGCCCGAAGGCTACG
TCCAGGAGCGCACCATCTTCTTCAAGGACGACGGCAACTACAAGACCCGCGCCGAGGTGAAGTTCGAGGG
CGACACCCTGGTGAACCGCATCGAGCTGAAGGGCATCGACTTCAAGGAGGACGGCAACATCCTGGGGCAC
AAGCTGGAGTACAACTACAACAGCCACAACGTCTATATCATGGCCGACAAGCAGAAGAACGGCATCAAGG
TGAACTTCAAGATCCGCCACAACATCGAGGACGGCAGCGTGCAGCTCGCCGACCACTACCAGCAGAACAC
CCCCATCGGCGACGGCCCCGTGCTGCTGCCCGACAACCACTACCTGAGCACCCAGTCCAAGCTGAGCAAA
GACCCCAACGAGAAGCGCGATCACATGGTCCTGCTGGAGTTCGTGACCGCCGCCGGGATCACTCTCGGCA
TGGACGAGCTGTACAAGGGCGGAAGCGGAGGCTCCGGGGGAAGTGCGGCCGCTTCCCGGATGGGAAAGAA
ACACAAGAAACATAAAGCAGAATGGCGCTCCAGTTACGAAGACTACGCTGATAAACCGTTAGAGAAACCA
TTGAAATTGGTATTGAAAGTTGGAGGTTCGGAGGTGACGGAGTTGTCTGGCTCTGGGCATGATTCAAGTT
ACTACGACGACCGCTCCGATCACGAGCGTGAACGTCACAAGGAGAAGAAAAAG
